Addgene plasmid #90657: DSN1 C12.1 gRNA
Purpose: 3rd generation lentiviral gRNA plasmid targeting human DSN1
Depositing lab: Iain Cheeseman. Depositing organization: Whitehead Institute for Biomedical Research. Publication: Large-Scale Analysis of CRISPR/Cas9 Cell-Cycle Knockouts Reveals the Diversity of p53-Dependent Responses to Cell-Cycle Defects. McKinley KL, Cheeseman IM. Dev Cell. 2017 Feb 27;40(4):405-420.e2. doi: 10.1016/j.devcel.2017.01.012. Epub 2017 Feb 16. PubMed 28216383.
Backbone
  Vector backbone: pLenti-sgRNA
  Backbone manufacturer: Eric Lander & David Sabatini labs (Addgene plasmid #71409)
  Backbone size w/o insert (bp): 9151
  Vector type: Lentiviral, CRISPR
  Selectable markers: Puromycin
Growth in bacteria
  Bacterial resistance: Ampicillin, 100 μg/mL
  Growth temperature: 37°C
  Growth strain: NEB Stable
  Copy number: Unknown
Gene/Insert
  Gene/Insert name: DSN1 (Guide Designation C12.1) (alt name: pKMKO series)
  gRNA/shRNA sequence: CACCgTTAGCAGAAAGCAAACGGCT
  Species: H. sapiens (human)
  Promoter: U6
  Cloning method: Restriction Enzyme; 5′ cloning site BsmBI (destroyed during cloning); 3′ cloning site BsmBI (destroyed during cloning)
  Sequencing primers: 5′ hU6-F (5'-GAGGGCCTATTTCCCATGATT-3'); 3′ EF1a-R (5'-CACGGCGACTACTGCACTTA-3')
Terms and licenses: Academic/Nonprofit Terms; Industry Terms: Not Available to Industry
Depositor comments: Please note that gRNA target sequence listed is not strictly the 20nt spacer sequence, but also contains the 5' BsmBI overhang. For more information about knockout human cell lines generated using this plasmid, please see http://cellcycleknockouts.wi.mit.edu/ .
How to cite: DSN1 C12.1 gRNA was a gift from Iain Cheeseman (Addgene plasmid # 90657 ; http://n2t.net/addgene:90657 ; RRID:Addgene_90657)
