[The description below was written by a language model from this plasmid's Addgene catalogue record and pLannotate feature annotations shown in this document.]
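Description:
DSN1 C12.1 gRNA is a third-generation lentiviral CRISPR guide plasmid built on the pLenti-sgRNA backbone and designed to target the human DSN1 gene. It is propagated in E. coli through a high-copy ColE1/pUC-type origin with ampicillin selection (AmpR under its own bla promoter). The backbone also carries an f1 origin, an SV40 origin and assorted lac, T3 and T7 remnants. The catalogue lists the empty backbone as 9,151 bp, whereas the sequenced plasmid is 7,302 nt. This would fit replacement of a stuffer fragment by the short guide oligo during cloning, although the record does not say so. The guide was inserted between two BsmBI sites that were destroyed in the process.

The viral cassette has the usual third-generation layout. An RSV promoter fused to a truncated HIV-1 5' LTR drives Tat-independent transcription of the genomic RNA. This is followed by the Ψ packaging signal with a partial gag region, the Rev response element for nuclear export, a cPPT/CTS element, WPRE to enhance expression, and a ΔU3 self-inactivating 3' LTR with a downstream SV40 poly(A) signal. Within this frame, a human U6 Pol III promoter expresses the DSN1-directed spacer joined to the S. pyogenes Cas9 guide scaffold (annotated as a tracrRNA fragment). A separate EF-1α core promoter drives puromycin N-acetyltransferase for selection of transduced mammalian cells.

The plasmid encodes no Cas9, so the nuclease must be supplied separately in the target cells. It belongs to a series of guides used to generate human knockout cell lines for a large-scale analysis of cell-cycle gene knockouts and their p53-dependent responses.
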