Features (pLannotate 1.2.2; 28 found; start..end, strand, type, name):
      1..34      +  rep_origin     RSF ori (fragment): Plasmids containing the RSF 1030 origin of replication can be propagated in E. coli cells that contain additional plasmids with compatible origins.
     36..128     +  CDS            lacI (fragment): lac repressor; lacI; The lac repressor binds to the lac operator to inhibit transcription in E. coli. This inhibition can be relieved by adding lactose or isopropyl-β-D-thiogalactopyranoside (IPTG).
    141..162     +  protein_bind   CAP binding site: CAP binding activates transcription in the presence of cAMP. E. coli catabolite activator protein
    177..207     +  promoter       lac promoter: promoter for the E. coli lac operon
    215..231     +  protein_bind   lac operator: The lac repressor binds to the lac operator to inhibit transcription in E. coli. This inhibition can be relieved by adding lactose or isopropyl-β-D-thiogalactopyranoside (IPTG). lac repressor encoded by lacI
    276..294     +  promoter       T3 promoter: promoter for bacteriophage T3 RNA polymerase
    322..548     +  promoter       RSV promoter: Rous sarcoma virus enhancer/promoter
    549..729     +  LTR            5' LTR (truncated): truncated 5' long terminal repeat (LTR) from HIV-1
    776..901     +  misc_feature   HIV-1 Ψ: packaging signal of human immunodeficiency virus type 1
    885..1248    +  CDS            HIV-1 gag (fragment): gag protein from human immunodeficiency virus 1; gag
   1394..1627    +  misc_feature   RRE: The Rev response element (RRE) of HIV-1 allows for Rev-dependent mRNA export from the nucleus to the cytoplasm.
   2004..2030    +  CDS            Rev (fragment): human immunodeficiency virus 1 (HIV-1) Rev protein; rev; enhances nuclear export of unspliced and incompletely spliced viral mRNAs
   2034..2274    +  promoter       U6 promoter: RNA polymerase III promoter for human U6 snRNA
   2322..2389    +  misc_RNA       tracrRNA (fragment): trans-activating CRISPR RNA for the Streptococcus pyogenes CRISPR/Cas9 system
   2438..2555    +  misc_feature   cPPT/CTS: central polypurine tract and central termination sequence of HIV-1
   2624..2835    +  promoter       EF-1α core promoter: core promoter for human elongation factor EF-1α
   2861..3460    +  CDS            PuroR (fragment): puromycin N-acetyltransferase; pac from Streptomyces; confers resistance to puromycin
   3476..4064    +  misc_feature   WPRE: woodchuck hepatitis virus posttranscriptional regulatory element
   4115..4134    +  misc_feature   cPPT/CTS (fragment): central polypurine tract and central termination sequence of HIV-1
   4136..4369    +  LTR            3' LTR (ΔU3): self-inactivating 3' long terminal repeat (LTR) from HIV-1
   4447..4568    +  polyA_signal   SV40 poly(A) signal: SV40 polyadenylation signal
   4608..4743    +  rep_origin     SV40 ori: SV40 origin of replication
   4764..4782    -  promoter       T7 promoter: promoter for bacteriophage T7 RNA polymerase
   4790..4945    +  CDS            lacZα (fragment): LacZα fragment of β-galactosidase; lacZ fragment
   4950..5378    +  rep_origin     f1 ori (sequence partly withheld): f1 bacteriophage origin of replication; arrow indicates direction of (+) strand synthesis
   5431..5535    +  promoter       AmpR promoter: bla
   5536..6396    +  CDS            AmpR: β-lactamase; bla; confers resistance to ampicillin, carbenicillin, and related antibiotics
   6567..7155    +  rep_origin     ori: high-copy-number ColE1/pMB1/pBR322/pUC origin of replication
>Addgene plasmid #90657 | DSN1 C12.1 gRNA | addgene full sequence | sequence record 182693 | Addgene NGS Result
GAGCGCAGCGAGTCAGTGAGCGAGGAAGCGGAAGAGCGCCCAATACGCAAACCGCCTCTCCCCGCGCGTT
GGCCGATTCATTAATGCAGCTGGCACGACAGGTTTCCCGACTGGAAAGCGGGCAGTGAGCGCAACGCAAT
TAATGTGAGTTAGCTCACTCATTAGGCACCCCAGGCTTTACACTTTATGCTTCCGGCTCGTATGTTGTGT
GGAATTGTGAGCGGATAACAATTTCACACAGGAAACAGCTATGACCATGATTACGCCAAGCGCGCAATTA
ACCCTCACTAAAGGGAACAAAAGCTGGAGCTGCAAGCTTAATGTAGTCTTATGCAATACTCTTGTAGTCT
TGCAACATGGTAACGATGAGTTAGCAACATGCCTTACAAGGAGAGAAAAAGCACCGTGCATGCCGATTGG
TGGAAGTAAGGTGGTACGATCGTGCCTTATTAGGAAGGCAACAGACGGGTCTGACATGGATTGGACGAAC
CACTGAATTGCCGCATTGCAGAGATATTGTATTTAAGTGCCTAGCTCGATACATAAACGGGTCTCTCTGG
TTAGACCAGATCTGAGCCTGGGAGCTCTCTGGCTAACTAGGGAACCCACTGCTTAAGCCTCAATAAAGCT
TGCCTTGAGTGCTTCAAGTAGTGTGTGCCCGTCTGTTGTGTGACTCTGGTAACTAGAGATCCCTCAGACC
CTTTTAGTCAGTGTGGAAAATCTCTAGCAGTGGCGCCCGAACAGGGACTTGAAAGCGAAAGGGAAACCAG
AGGAGCTCTCTCGACGCAGGACTCGGCTTGCTGAAGCGCGCACGGCAAGAGGCGAGGGGCGGCGACTGGT
GAGTACGCCAAAAATTTTGACTAGCGGAGGCTAGAAGGAGAGAGATGGGTGCGAGAGCGTCAGTATTAAG
CGGGGGAGAATTAGATCGCGATGGGAAAAAATTCGGTTAAGGCCAGGGGGAAAGAAAAAATATAAATTAA
AACATATAGTATGGGCAAGCAGGGAGCTAGAACGATTCGCAGTTAATCCTGGCCTGTTAGAAACATCAGA
AGGCTGTAGACAAATACTGGGACAGCTACAACCATCCCTTCAGACAGGATCAGAAGAACTTAGATCATTA
TATAATACAGTAGCAACCCTCTATTGTGTGCATCAAAGGATAGAGATAAAAGACACCAAGGAAGCTTTAG
ACAAGATAGAGGAAGAGCAAAACAAAAGTAAGACCACCGCACAGCAAGCGGCCGCTGATCTTCAGACCTG
GAGGAGGAGATATGAGGGACAATTGGAGAAGTGAATTATATAAATATAAAGTAGTAAAAATTGAACCATT
AGGAGTAGCACCCACCAAGGCAAAGAGAAGAGTGGTGCAGAGAGAAAAAAGAGCAGTGGGAATAGGAGCT
TTGTTCCTTGGGTTCTTGGGAGCAGCAGGAAGCACTATGGGCGCAGCGTCAATGACGCTGACGGTACAGG
CCAGACAATTATTGTCTGGTATAGTGCAGCAGCAGAACAATTTGCTGAGGGCTATTGAGGCGCAACAGCA
TCTGTTGCAACTCACAGTCTGGGGCATCAAGCAGCTCCAGGCAAGAATCCTGGCTGTGGAAAGATACCTA
AAGGATCAACAGCTCCTGGGGATTTGGGGTTGCTCTGGAAAACTCATTTGCACCACTGCTGTGCCTTGGA
ATGCTAGTTGGAGTAATAAATCTCTGGAACAGATTTGGAATCACACGACCTGGATGGAGTGGGACAGAGA
AATTAACAATTACACAAGCTTAATACACTCCTTAATTGAAGAATCGCAAAACCAGCAAGAAAAGAATGAA
CAAGAATTATTGGAATTAGATAAATGGGCAAGTTTGTGGAATTGGTTTAACATAACAAATTGGCTGTGGT
ATATAAAATTATTCATAATGATAGTAGGAGGCTTGGTAGGTTTAAGAATAGTTTTTGCTGTACTTTCTAT
AGTGAATAGAGTTAGGCAGGGATATTCACCATTATCGTTTCAGACCCACCTCCCAACCCCGAGGGGACCC
AGAGAGGGCCTATTTCCCATGATTCCTTCATATTTGCATATACGATACAAGGCTGTTAGAGAGATAATTA
GAATTAATTTGACTGTAAACACAAAGATATTAGTACAAAATACGTGACGTAGAAAGTAATAATTTCTTGG
GTAGTTTGCAGTTTTAAAATTATGTTTTAAAATGGACTATCATATGCTTACCGTAACTTGAAAGTATTTC
GATTTCTTGGCTTTATATATCTTGTGGAAAGGACGAAACACCGTTAGCAGAAAGCAAACGGCTGTTTAAG
AGCTATGCTGGAAACAGCATAGCAAGTTTAAATAAGGCTAGTCCGTTATCAACTTGAAAAAGTGGCACCG
AGTCGGTGCTTTTTTTGAATTCTAGATCTTGAGACAAATGGCAGTATTCATCCACAATTTTAAAAGAAAA
GGGGGGATTGGGGGGTACAGTGCAGGGGAAAGAATAGTAGACATAATAGCAACAGACATACAAACTAAAG
AATTACAAAAACAAATTACAAAAATTCAAAATTTTCGGGTTTATTACAGGGACAGCAGAGATCCACTTTG
GCGCCGGCTCGAGTGGCTCCGGTGCCCGTCAGTGGGCAGAGCGCACATCGCCCACAGTCCCCGAGAAGTT
GGGGGGAGGGGTCGGCAATTGAACCGGTGCCTAGAGAAGGTGGCGCGGGGTAAACTGGGAAAGTGATGTC
GTGTACTGGCTCCGCCTTTTTCCCGAGGGTGGGGGAGAACCGTATATAAGTGCAGTAGTCGCCGTGAACG
TTCTTTTTCGCAACGGGTTTGCCGCCAGAACACAGGTGTCGTGACGCGGGATCCGCCACCATGACCGAGT
ACAAGCCCACGGTGCGCCTCGCCACCCGCGACGACGTCCCCAGGGCCGTACGCACCCTCGCCGCCGCGTT
CGCCGACTACCCCGCCACGCGCCACACCGTCGATCCGGACCGCCACATCGAGCGGGTCACCGAGCTGCAA
GAACTCTTCCTCACGCGCGTCGGGCTCGACATCGGCAAGGTGTGGGTCGCGGACGACGGCGCCGCGGTGG
CGGTCTGGACCACGCCGGAGAGCGTCGAAGCGGGGGCGGTGTTCGCCGAGATCGGCCCGCGCATGGCCGA
GTTGAGCGGTTCCCGGCTGGCCGCGCAGCAACAGATGGAAGGCCTCCTGGCGCCGCACCGGCCCAAGGAG
CCCGCGTGGTTCCTGGCCACCGTCGGAGTCTCGCCCGACCACCAGGGCAAGGGTCTGGGCAGCGCCGTCG
TGCTCCCCGGAGTGGAGGCGGCCGAGCGCGCCGGGGTGCCCGCCTTCCTGGAGACCTCCGCGCCCCGCAA
CCTCCCCTTCTACGAGCGGCTCGGCTTCACCGTCACCGCCGACGTCGAGGTGCCCGAAGGACCGCGCACC
TGGTGCATGACCCGCAAGCCCGGTGCCTGAACGCGTTAAGTCGACAATCAACCTCTGGATTACAAAATTT
GTGAAAGATTGACTGGTATTCTTAACTATGTTGCTCCTTTTACGCTATGTGGATACGCTGCTTTAATGCC
TTTGTATCATGCTATTGCTTCCCGTATGGCTTTCATTTTCTCCTCCTTGTATAAATCCTGGTTGCTGTCT
CTTTATGAGGAGTTGTGGCCCGTTGTCAGGCAACGTGGCGTGGTGTGCACTGTGTTTGCTGACGCAACCC
CCACTGGTTGGGGCATTGCCACCACCTGTCAGCTCCTTTCCGGGACTTTCGCTTTCCCCCTCCCTATTGC
CACGGCGGAACTCATCGCCGCCTGCCTTGCCCGCTGCTGGACAGGGGCTCGGCTGTTGGGCACTGACAAT
TCCGTGGTGTTGTCGGGGAAATCATCGTCCTTTCCTTGGCTGCTCGCCTGTGTTGCCACCTGGATTCTGC
GCGGGACGTCCTTCTGCTACGTCCCTTCGGCCCTCAATCCAGCGGACCTTCCTTCCCGCGGCCTGCTGCC
GGCTCTGCGGCCTCTTCCGCGTCTTCGCCTTCGCCCTCAGACGAGTCGGATCTCCCTTTGGGCCGCCTCC
CCGCGTCGACTTTAAGACCAATGACTTACAAGGCAGCTGTAGATCTTAGCCACTTTTTAAAAGAAAAGGG
GGGACTGGAAGGGCTAATTCACTCCCAACGAAGACAAGATCTGCTTTTTGCTTGTACTGGGTCTCTCTGG
TTAGACCAGATCTGAGCCTGGGAGCTCTCTGGCTAACTAGGGAACCCACTGCTTAAGCCTCAATAAAGCT
TGCCTTGAGTGCTTCAAGTAGTGTGTGCCCGTCTGTTGTGTGACTCTGGTAACTAGAGATCCCTCAGACC
CTTTTAGTCAGTGTGGAAAATCTCTAGCAGTACGTATAGTAGTTCATGTCATCTTATTATTCAGTATTTA
TAACTTGCAAAGAAATGAATATCAGAGAGTGAGAGGAACTTGTTTATTGCAGCTTATAATGGTTACAAAT
AAAGCAATAGCATCACAAATTTCACAAATAAAGCATTTTTTTCACTGCATTCTAGTTGTGGTTTGTCCAA
ACTCATCAATGTATCTTATCATGTCTGGCTCTAGCTATCCCGCCCCTAACTCCGCCCATCCCGCCCCTAA
CTCCGCCCAGTTCCGCCCATTCTCCGCCCCATGGCTGACTAATTTTTTTTATTTATGCAGAGGCCGAGGC
CGCCTCGGCCTCTGAGCTATTCCAGAAGTAGTGAGGAGGCTTTTTTGGAGGCCTAGGGACGTACCCAATT
CGCCCTATAGTGAGTCGTATTACGCGCGCTCACTGGCCGTCGTTTTACAACGTCGTGACTGGGAAAACCC
TGGCGTTACCCAACTTAATCGCCTTGCAGCACATCCCCCTTTCGCCAGCTGGCGTAATAGCGAAGAGGCC
CGCACCGATCGCCCTTCCCAACAGTTGCGCAGCCTGAATGGCGAATGGG
[124 nt withheld, positions 4950-5073]
C
[91 nt withheld, positions 5075-5165]
A
[49 nt withheld, positions 5167-5215]
CCTTTGACGTTGGAGTCCACGTTCTTT
[37 nt withheld, positions 5243-5279]
ACCCTATCTCGGTCTATTCTTTTGATTTATAAGGGATTTTGCCGATTTCGGCCTATTGGTTAAAAAATGA
GCTGATTTAACAAAAATTTAACGCGAATTTTAACAAAATATTAACGCTTACAATTTAGGTGGCACTTTTC
GGGGAAATGTGCGCGGAACCCCTATTTGTTTATTTTTCTAAATACATTCAAATATGTATCCGCTCATGAG
ACAATAACCCTGATAAATGCTTCAATAATATTGAAAAAGGAAGAGTATGAGTATTCAACATTTCCGTGTC
GCCCTTATTCCCTTTTTTGCGGCATTTTGCCTTCCTGTTTTTGCTCACCCAGAAACGCTGGTGAAAGTAA
AAGATGCTGAAGATCAGTTGGGTGCACGAGTGGGTTACATCGAACTGGATCTCAACAGCGGTAAGATCCT
TGAGAGTTTTCGCCCCGAAGAACGTTTTCCAATGATGAGCACTTTTAAAGTTCTGCTATGTGGCGCGGTA
TTATCCCGTATTGACGCCGGGCAAGAGCAACTCGGTCGCCGCATACACTATTCTCAGAATGACTTGGTTG
AGTACTCACCAGTCACAGAAAAGCATCTTACGGATGGCATGACAGTAAGAGAATTATGCAGTGCTGCCAT
AACCATGAGTGATAACACTGCGGCCAACTTACTTCTGACAACGATCGGAGGACCGAAGGAGCTAACCGCT
TTTTTGCACAACATGGGGGATCATGTAACTCGCCTTGATCGTTGGGAACCGGAGCTGAATGAAGCCATAC
CAAACGACGAGCGTGACACCACGATGCCTGTAGCAATGGCAACAACGTTGCGCAAACTATTAACTGGCGA
ACTACTTACTCTAGCTTCCCGGCAACAATTAATAGACTGGATGGAGGCGGATAAAGTTGCAGGACCACTT
CTGCGCTCGGCCCTTCCGGCTGGCTGGTTTATTGCTGATAAATCTGGAGCCGGTGAGCGTGGGTCTCGCG
GTATCATTGCAGCACTGGGGCCAGATGGTAAGCCCTCCCGTATCGTAGTTATCTACACGACGGGGAGTCA
GGCAACTATGGATGAACGAAATAGACAGATCGCTGAGATAGGTGCCTCACTGATTAAGCATTGGTAACTG
TCAGACCAAGTTTACTCATATATACTTTAGATTGATTTAAAACTTCATTTTTAATTTAAAAGGATCTAGG
TGAAGATCCTTTTTGATAATCTCATGACCAAAATCCCTTAACGTGAGTTTTCGTTCCACTGAGCGTCAGA
CCCCGTAGAAAAGATCAAAGGATCTTCTTGAGATCCTTTTTTTCTGCGCGTAATCTGCTGCTTGCAAACA
AAAAAACCACCGCTACCAGCGGTGGTTTGTTTGCCGGATCAAGAGCTACCAACTCTTTTTCCGAAGGTAA
CTGGCTTCAGCAGAGCGCAGATACCAAATACTGTTCTTCTAGTGTAGCCGTAGTTAGGCCACCACTTCAA
GAACTCTGTAGCACCGCCTACATACCTCGCTCTGCTAATCCTGTTACCAGTGGCTGCTGCCAGTGGCGAT
AAGTCGTGTCTTACCGGGTTGGACTCAAGACGATAGTTACCGGATAAGGCGCAGCGGTCGGGCTGAACGG
GGGGTTCGTGCACACAGCCCAGCTTGGAGCGAACGACCTACACCGAACTGAGATACCTACAGCGTGAGCT
ATGAGAAAGCGCCACGCTTCCCGAAGGGAGAAAGGCGGACAGGTATCCGGTAAGCGGCAGGGTCGGAACA
GGAGAGCGCACGAGGGAGCTTCCAGGGGGAAACGCCTGGTATCTTTATAGTCCTGTCGGGTTTCGCCACC
TCTGACTTGAGCGTCGATTTTTGTGATGCTCGTCAGGGGGGCGGAGCCTATGGAAAAACGCCAGCAACGC
GGCCTTTTTACGGTTCCTGGCCTTTTGCTGGCCTTTTGCTCACATGTTCTTTCCTGCGTTATCCCCTGAT
TCTGTGGATAACCGTATTACCGCCTTTGAGTGAGCTGATACCGCTCGCCGCAGCCGAACGACC
